Addgene plasmid #126552: pHR-H13LTat-CD8a/d2eGFP-IRES-Nef
Purpose: Replication incompetent HIV with H13L Tat and d2eGFP/CD8a reporter
Depositing lab: Jonathan Karn. Depositing organization: Case Western Reserve University. Publication: Entry of Polarized Effector Cells into Quiescence Forces HIV Latency. Dobrowolski C, Valadkhan S, Graham AC, Shukla M, Ciuffi A, Telenti A, Karn J. MBio. 2019 Mar 26;10(2). pii: mBio.00337-19. doi: 10.1128/mBio.00337-19. PubMed 30914509.
Backbone
  Vector backbone: pHR
  Vector type: Lentiviral
Growth in bacteria
  Bacterial resistance: Ampicillin, 100 μg/mL
  Growth temperature: 37°C
  Growth strain: NEB Stable
  Copy number: High Copy
Gene/Insert
  Gene/Insert name: HIV-1 vector pNL4-3
  Species: HIV
  Insert size (bp): 7228
  Mutation: Delta gag/pol
  GenBank ID: NM_12831134
  Promoter: HIV LTR
  Tag / fusion protein: CD8a and GFP
  Cloning method: Unknown
  Sequencing primers: 5′ EBV Reverse
Terms and licenses: Academic/Nonprofit Terms; Industry Terms: Not Available to Industry
How to cite: pHR-H13LTat-CD8a/d2eGFP-IRES-Nef was a gift from Jonathan Karn (Addgene plasmid # 126552 ; http://n2t.net/addgene:126552 ; RRID:Addgene_126552)
