[The description below was written by a language model from this plasmid's Addgene catalogue record and pLannotate feature annotations shown in this document.]
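Description:
pHR-H13LTat-CD8a/d2eGFP-IRES-Nef is a lentiviral plasmid on the pHR backbone that carries a replication-incompetent HIV-1 proviral reporter genome derived from pNL4-3. It is propagated in E. coli at high copy through a ColE1/pUC-type origin with ampicillin selection (AmpR). The sequenced record (about 13.9 kb) also shows pBR322-derived remnants (fragments of TcR, bom and rop). An SV40 early promoter is followed by fragmentary gpt annotations, the SV40 small t intron and a polyadenylation signal, which appears to be a leftover mammalian selection cassette outside the provirus.

The viral genome is flanked by HIV-1 LTR sequences, and the catalogue lists the HIV LTR as the promoter, so expression depends on the virus's own Tat-responsive transcription circuit. Downstream of the packaging signal Ψ only a short gag fragment remains, consistent with the recorded gag/pol deletion that makes the virus unable to replicate. Fragments of vpr, tat and vpu and a full env reading frame are annotated. According to the construct name and purpose field, Tat carries the H13L substitution, although the feature table does not itself mark this mutation. After env comes a mouse CD8α coding sequence followed closely by d2EGFP, a destabilised GFP with a half-life of roughly two hours. The catalogue describes CD8a and GFP as a tag or fusion. An EMCV IRES then allows translation of Nef from the same transcript.

The short-lived fluorescent signal tracks current LTR activity, while the CD8α component would in principle provide a cell-surface marker for infected cells. Because gag/pol is deleted, producing particles would require these functions to be supplied in trans. The associated publication concerns HIV latency in T cells entering quiescence, which suggests the construct is used as a single-round reporter virus for studying proviral silencing and reactivation.
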