Features (pLannotate 1.2.2; 31 found; start..end, strand, type, name):
    377..634     +  LTR            5' LTR (truncated): truncated 5' long terminal repeat (LTR) from HIV-1
    681..806     +  misc_feature   HIV-1 Ψ: packaging signal of human immunodeficiency virus type 1
    790..1128    +  CDS            HIV-1 gag (fragment): gag protein from human immunodeficiency virus 1; gag
   1150..1242    +  CDS            vpr (fragment): VPR_HV1B9 - Experimental evidence at protein level: Swiss-Prot protein existence level 1. During virus entry, plays a role in the transport of the viral pre-integration (PIC) complex to the host nucleus. This function is crucial for viral infection of non-dividing macrophages. May act directly at the nuclear pore complex, by binding nucleoporins phenylalanine-glycine (FG)-repeat regions. From Human immunodeficiency virus type 1 group M subtype B (strain 89.6) (HIV-1).
   1245..1460    +  CDS            tat (fragment): TAT_HV1H2 - Experimental evidence at protein level: Swiss-Prot protein existence level 1. Extracellular circulating Tat can be endocytosed by surrounding uninfected cells via the binding to several surface receptors such as CD26, CXCR4, heparan sulfate proteoglycans (HSPG) or LDLR. Neurons are rarely infected, but they internalize Tat via their LDLR. Through its interaction with nuclear HATs, Tat is potentially able to control the acetylation-dependent cellular gene expression. Modulates the expression of many cellular genes involved in cell survival, proliferation or in coding for cytokines o
   1491..1598    +  CDS            vpu (fragment): VPU_HV1ET - Protein inferred from homology: Swiss-Prot protein existence level 3. Enhances virion budding by targeting host CD4 and Tetherin/BST2 to proteasome degradation. Degradation of CD4 prevents any unwanted premature interactions between viral Env and its host receptor CD4 in the endoplasmic reticulum. Degradation of antiretroviral protein Tetherin/BST2 is important for virion budding, as BST2 tethers new viral particles to the host cell membrane. Mechanistically, Vpu bridges either CD4 or BST2 to BTRC, a substrate recognition subunit of the Skp1/Cullin/F-box protein E3 ubiquitin ligase
   1636..4197    +  CDS            env: ENV_HV1H3 - Experimental evidence at protein level: Swiss-Prot protein existence level 1. [Transmembrane protein gp41]: Acts as a class I viral fusion protein. Under the current model, the protein has at least 3 conformational states: pre-fusion native state, pre-hairpin intermediate state, and post-fusion hairpin state. During fusion of viral and target intracellular membranes, the coiled coil regions (heptad repeats) assume a trimer-of-hairpins structure, positioning the fusion peptide in close proximity to the C-terminal region of the ectodomain. The formation of this structure appears to d
   4214..4873    +  CDS            mCD8: mouse lymphocyte antigen CD8 alpha chain
   4892..5737    +  CDS            d2EGFP: EGFP destabilized by fusion to residues 422-461 of mouse ornithine decarboxylase, giving an in vivo half-life of ~2 hours mammalian codon-optimized
   5765..6337    +  misc_feature   IRES: internal ribosome entry site (IRES) of the encephalomyocarditis virus (EMCV)
   6349..6966    +  CDS            nef: NEF_HV1LW - Experimental evidence at protein level: Swiss-Prot protein existence level 1. Extracellular Nef protein targets CD4(+) T-lymphocytes for apoptosis by interacting with CXCR4 surface receptors. From Human immunodeficiency virus type 1 group M subtype B (isolate LW123) (HIV-1).
   7091..7271    +  LTR            5' LTR (truncated): truncated 5' long terminal repeat (LTR) from HIV-1
   8233..8331    -  CDS            TBC1D5 (fragment): TBCD5_HUMAN - Also known as KIAA0210. Experimental evidence at protein level: Swiss-Prot protein existence level 1. May act as a GTPase-activating protein (GAP) for Rab family protein(s). May act as a GAP for RAB7A. Can displace RAB7A and retromer CSC subcomplex from the endosomal membrane to the cytosol; at least retromer displacement seems to require its catalytic activity (PubMed:19531583, PubMed:20923837). Required for retrograde transport of cargo proteins from endosomes to the trans-Golgi network (TGN); the function seems to require its catalytic activity. Involved in regulation of autop
   8750..8768    -  promoter       SP6 promoter: promoter for bacteriophage SP6 RNA polymerase
   8996..9275    +  CDS            TcR (fragment): tetracycline efflux protein; tet; confers resistance to tetracycline
   9276..9324    -  misc_feature   bom (fragment): basis of mobility region from pBR322
   9426..9461    -  CDS            rop (fragment): Rop protein, which maintains plasmids at low copy number; rop
   9556..9660    +  promoter       AmpR promoter: bla
   9661..10521   +  CDS            AmpR: β-lactamase; bla; confers resistance to ampicillin, carbenicillin, and related antibiotics
  10692..11280   +  rep_origin     ori: high-copy-number ColE1/pMB1/pBR322/pUC origin of replication
  11463..11519   +  CDS            lacI (fragment): lac repressor; lacI; The lac repressor binds to the lac operator to inhibit transcription in E. coli. This inhibition can be relieved by adding lactose or isopropyl-β-D-thiogalactopyranoside (IPTG).
  11526..11855   +  promoter       SV40 promoter: SV40 enhancer and early promoter
  12055..12174   +  CDS            gpt (fragment): XGPT_ECOLI - Also known as gpp, gxu. Experimental evidence at protein level: Swiss-Prot protein existence level 1. Purine salvage pathway enzyme that catalyzes the transfer of the ribosyl-5-phosphate group from 5-phospho-alpha-D-ribose 1- diphosphate (PRPP) to the N9 position of the 6-oxopurines guanine and xanthine to form the corresponding ribonucleotides GMP (guanosine 5'- monophosphate) and XMP (xanthosine 5'-monophosphate), with the release of PPi. To a lesser extent, also acts on hypoxanthine (PubMed:9100006, PubMed:3886014). Does not ribophosphorylate adenine (PubMed:3886014). From Esch
  12174..12509   +  CDS            gpt (fragment): XGPT_ECOLI - Also known as gpp, gxu. Experimental evidence at protein level: Swiss-Prot protein existence level 1. Purine salvage pathway enzyme that catalyzes the transfer of the ribosyl-5-phosphate group from 5-phospho-alpha-D-ribose 1- diphosphate (PRPP) to the N9 position of the 6-oxopurines guanine and xanthine to form the corresponding ribonucleotides GMP (guanosine 5'- monophosphate) and XMP (xanthosine 5'-monophosphate), with the release of PPi. To a lesser extent, also acts on hypoxanthine (PubMed:9100006, PubMed:3886014). Does not ribophosphorylate adenine (PubMed:3886014). From Esch
  12604..12909   +  CDS            frsA (fragment): FRSA_ECOLI - Also known as yafA. Experimental evidence at protein level: Swiss-Prot protein existence level 1. Catalyzes the hydrolysis of esters (PubMed:15808744). Displays esterase activity toward pNP-butyrate (PubMed:15808744). May stimulate mixed-acid fermentation by acting as a fermentation/respiration switch that down-regulates respiration and up- regulates fermentation rates (PubMed:15169777). From Escherichia coli (strain K12).
  12913..12987   +  CDS            small t antigen (fragment): SV40 (simian virus 40) small t antigen
  12989..13054   +  intron         small t intron: SV40 (simian virus 40) small t antigen intron
  13184..13204   +  CDS            SV40 NLS: nuclear localization signal of SV40 (simian virus 40) large T antigen
  13523..13606   +  CDS            large T antigen (fragment): large T antigen from SV40 (simian virus 40)
  13629..13763   +  polyA_signal   SV40 poly(A) signal: SV40 polyadenylation signal
  13930..329     +  CDS            nef (fragment) (across the origin): NEF_HV1BR - Experimental evidence at protein level: Swiss-Prot protein existence level 1. Extracellular Nef protein targets CD4(+) T-lymphocytes for apoptosis by interacting with CXCR4 surface receptors (PubMed:14990729). From Human immunodeficiency virus type 1 group M subtype B (isolate BRU/LAI) (HIV-1).
>Addgene plasmid #126552 | pHR-H13LTat-CD8a/d2eGFP-IRES-Nef | addgene full sequence | sequence record 247679 | Addgene NGS Result
TGGAAGGGCTAATTCACTCCCAAAGAAGACAAGATATCCTTGATCTGTGGATCTACCACACACAAGGCTA
CTTCCCTGATTAGCAGAACTACACACCAGGGCCAGGGGTCAGATATCCACTGACCTTTGGATGGTGCTAC
AAGCTAGTACCAGTTGAGCCAGATAAGGTAGAAGAGGCCAATAAAGGAGAGAACACCAGCTTGTTACACC
CTGTGAGCCTGCATGGGATGGATGACCCGGAGAGAGAAGTGTTAGAGTGGAGGTTTGACAGCCGCCTAGC
ATTTCATCACGTGGCCCGAGAGCTGCATCCGGAGTACTTCAAGAACTGCTGATATCGAGCTTGCTACAAG
GGACTTTCCGCTGGGGACTTTCCAGGGAGGCGTGGCCTGGGCGGGACTGGGGAGTGGCGAGCCCTCAGAT
CCTGCATATAAGCAGCTGCTTTTTGCCTGTACTGGGTCTCTCTGGTTAGACCAGATCTGAGCCTGGGAGC
TCTCTGGCTAACTAGGGAACCCACTGCTTAAGCCTCAATAAAGCTTGCCTTGAGTGCTTCAAGTAGTGTG
TGCCCGTCTGTTGTGTGACTCTGGTAACTAGAGATCCCTCAGACCCTTTTAGTCAGTGTGGAAAATCTCT
AGCAGTGGCGCCCGAACAGGGACTTGAAAGCGAAAGGGAAACCAGAGGAGCTCTCTCGACGCAGGACTCG
GCTTGCTGAAGCGCGCACGGCAAGAGGCGAGGGGCGGCGACTGGTGAGTACGCCAAAAATTTTGACTAGC
GGAGGCTAGAAGGAGAGAGATGGGTGCGAGAGCGTCAGTATTAAGCGGGGGAGAATTAGATCGCGATGGG
AAAAAATTCGGTTAAGGCCAGGGGGAAAGAAAAAATATAAATTAAAACATATAGTATGGGCAAGCAGGGA
GCTAGAACGATTCGCAGTTAATCCTGGCCTGTTAGAAACATCAGAAGGCTGTAGACAAATACTGGGACAG
CTACAACCATCCCTTCAGACAGGATCAGAAGAACTTAGATCATTATATAATACAGTAGCAACCCTCTATT
GTGTGCATCAAAGGATAGAGATAAAAGACACCAAGGAAGCTTTAGACAAGATAGAGGAAGAGCAAAACAA
AAGTAAGACCACCGCACAGCAAGCGGCCGCGAATTCTGCAACAACTGCTGTTTATCCATTTCAGAATTGG
GTGTCGTCGATCGACATAGCAGAATAGGCGTTACTCGACAGAGGAGAGCAAGAAATGGAGCCAGTAGATC
CTAGACTAGAGCCCTGGAAGTTACCAGGAAGTCAGCCTAAAACTGCTTGTACCAATTGCTATTGTAAAAA
GTGTTGCTTTCATTGCCAAGTTTGTTTCATGACAAAAGCCTTAGGCATCTCCTATGGCAGGAAGAAGCGG
AGACAGCGACGAAGAGCTCATCAGAACAGTCAGACTCATCAAGCTTCTCTATCAAAGCAGTAAGTAGTAC
ATGTAATGCAACCTATAATAGTAGCAATAGTAGCATTAGTAGTAGCAATAATAATAGCAATAGTTGTGTG
GTCCATAGTAATCATAGAATATAGGAAAATATTAAGACAAAGAAAAATAGACAGGTTAATTGATAGACTA
ATAGAAAGAGCAGAAGACAGTGGCAATGAGAGTGAAGGAGAAGTATCAGCACTTGTGGAGATGGGGGTGG
AAATGGGGCACCATGCTCCTTGGGATATTGATGATCTGTAGTGCTACAGAAAAATTGTGGGTCACAGTCT
ATTATGGGGTACCTGTGTGGAAGGAAGCAACCACCACTCTATTTTGTGCATCAGATGCTAAAGCATATGA
TACAGAGGTACATAATGTTTGGGCCACACATGCCTGTGTACCCACAGACCCCAACCCACAAGAAGTAGTA
TTGGTAAATGTGACAGAAAATTTTAACATGTGGAAAAATGACATGGTAGAACAGATGCATGAGGATATAA
TCAGTTTATGGGATCAAAGCCTAAAGCCATGTGTAAAATTAACCCCACTCTGTGTTAGTTTAAAGTGCAC
TGATTTGAAGAATGATACTAATACCAATAGTAGTAGCGGGAGAATGATAATGGAGAAAGGAGAGATAAAA
AACTGCTCTTTCAATATCAGCACAAGCATAAGAGATAAGGTGCAGAAAGAATATGCATTCTTTTATAAAC
TTGATATAGTACCAATAGATAATACCAGCTATAGGTTGATAAGTTGTAACACCTCAGTCATTACACAGGC
CTGTCCAAAGGTATCCTTTGAGCCAATTCCCATACATTATTGTGCCCCGGCTGGTTTTGCGATTCTAAAA
TGTAATAATAAGACGTTCAATGGAACAGGACCATGTACAAATGTCAGCACAGTACAATGTACACATGGAA
TCAGGCCAGTAGTATCAACTCAACTGCTGTTAAATGGCAGTCTAGCAGAAGAAGATGTAGTAATTAGATC
TGCCAATTTCACAGACAATGCTAAAACCATAATAGTACAGCTGAACACATCTGTAGAAATTAATTGTACA
AGACCCAACAACAATACAAGAAAAAGTATCCGTATCCAGAGGGGACCAGGGAGAGCATTTGTTACAATAG
GAAAAATAGGAAATATGAGACAAGCACATTGTAACATTAGTAGAGCAAAATGGAATGCCACTTTAAAACA
GATAGCTAGCAAATTAAGAGAACAATTTGGAAATAATAAAACAATAATCTTTAAGCAATCCTCAGGAGGG
GACCCAGAAATTGTAACGCACAGTTTTAATTGTGGAGGGGAATTTTTCTACTGTAATTCAACACAACTGT
TTAATAGTACTTGGTTTAATAGTACTTGGAGTACTGAAGGGTCAAATAACACTGAAGGAAGTGACACAAT
CACACTCCCATGCAGAATAAAACAATTTATAAACATGTGGCAGGAAGTAGGAAAAGCAATGTATGCCCCT
CCCATCAGTGGACAAATTAGATGTTCATCAAATATTACTGGGCTGCTATTAACAAGAGATGGTGGTAATA
ACAACAATGGGTCCGAGATCTTCAGACCTGGAGGAGGCGATATGAGGGACAATTGGAGAAGTGAATTATA
TAAATATAAAGTAGTAAAAATTGAACCATTAGGAGTAGCACCCACCAAGGCAAAGAGAAGAGTGGTGCAG
AGAGAAAAAAGAGCAGTGGGAATAGGAGCTTTGTTCCTTGGGTTCTTGGGAGCAGCAGGAAGCACTATGG
GCGCAGCGTCAATGACGCTGACGGTACAGGCCAGACAATTATTGTCTGATATAGTGCAGCAGCAGAACAA
TTTGCTGAGGGCTATTGAGGCGCAACAGCATCTGTTGCAACTCACAGTCTGGGGCATCAAACAGCTCCAG
GCAAGAATCCTGGCTGTGGAAAGATACCTAAAGGATCAACAGCTCCTGGGGATTTGGGGTTGCTCTGGAA
AACTCATTTGCACCACTGCTGTGCCTTGGAATGCTAGTTGGAGTAATAAATCTCTGGAACAGATTTGGAA
TAACATGACCTGGATGGAGTGGGACAGAGAAATTAACAATTACACAAGCTTAATACACTCCTTAATTGAA
GAATCGCAAAACCAGCAAGAAAAGAATGAACAAGAATTATTGGAATTAGATAAATGGGCAAGTTTGTGGA
ATTGGTTTAACATAACAAATTGGCTGTGGTATATAAAATTATTCATAATGATAGTAGGAGGCTTGGTAGG
TTTAAGAATAGTTTTTGCTGTACTTTCTATAGTGAATAGAGTTAGGCAGGGATATTCACCATTATCGTTT
CAGACCCACCTCCCAATCCCGAGGGGACCCGACAGGCCCGAAGGAATAGAAGAAGAAGGTGGAGAGAGAG
ACAGAGACAGATCCATTCGATTAGTGAACGGATCCTTAGCACTTATCTGGGACGATCTGCGGAGCCTGTG
CCTCTTCAGCTACCACCGCTTGAGAGACTTACTCTTGATTGTAACGAGGATTGTGGAACTTCTGGGACGC
AGGGGGTGGGAAGCCCTCAAATATTGGTGGAATCTCCTACAGTATTGGAGTCAGGAACTAAAGAATAGTG
CTGTTAACTTGCTCAATGCCACAGCCATAGCAGTAGCTGAGGGGACAGATAGGGTTATAGAAGCATTACA
AGCAGCTTATAGAGCTATTCGCCACATACCTAGAAGAATAAGACAGGGCTTGGAAAGGATTTTGCTATAA
CACGCGTGCCACCATGGCCTCACCGTTGACCCGCTTTCTGTCGCTGAACCTGCTGCTGCTGGGTGAGTCG
ATTATCCTGGGGAGTGGAGAAGCTAAGCCACAGGCACCCGAACTCCGAATCTTTCCAAAGAAAATGGACG
CCGAACTTGGTCAGAAGGTGGACCTGGTATGTGAAGTGTTGGGGTCCGTTTCGCAAGGATGCTCTTGGCT
CTTCCAGAACTCCAGCTCCAAACTCCCCCAGCCCACCTTCGTTGTCTACATGGCTTCATCCCACAACAAG
ATAACGTGGGACGAGAAGCTGAATTCGTCGAAACTGTTTTCTGCCATGAGGGACACGAATAATAAGTACG
TTCTCACCCTGAACAAGTTCAGCAAGGAAAACGAAGGCTACTATTTCTGCTCAGTCATCAGCAACTCGGT
GATGTACTTCAGTTCTGTCGTGCCAGTCCTTCAGAAAGTGAACTCTACTACTACCAAGCCAGTGCTGCGA
ACTCCCTCACCTGTGCACCCTACCGGGACATCTCAGCCCCAGAGACCAGAAGATTGTCGGCCCCGTGGCT
CAGTGAAGGGGACCGGATTGGACTTCGCCTGTGATATTTACATCTGGGCACCCTTGGCCGGAATCTGCGT
GGCCCTTCTGCTGTCCTTGATCATCACTCTCATCTGCTACCACTCCGGAGGCGGAGGCCCCATGGTGAGC
AAGGGCGAGGAGCTGTTCACCGGGGTGGTGCCCATCCTGGTCGAGCTGGACGGCGACGTAAACGGCCACA
AGTTCAGCGTGTCCGGCGAGGGCGAGGGCGATGCCACCTACGGCAAGCTGACCCTGAAGTTCATCTGCAC
CACCGGCAAGCTGCCCGTGCCCTGGCCCACCCTCGTGACCACCCTGACCTACGGCGTGCAGTGCTTCAGC
CGCTACCCCGACCACATGAAGCAGCACGACTTCTTCAAGTCCGCCATGCCCGAAGGCTACGTCCAGGAGC
GCACCATCTTCTTCAAGGACGACGGCAACTACAAGACCCGCGCCGAGGTGAAGTTCGAGGGCGACACCCT
GGTGAACCGCATCGAGCTGAAGGGCATCGACTTCAAGGAGGACGGCAACATCCTGGGGCACAAGCTGGAG
TACAACTACAACAGCCACAACGTCTATATCATGGCCGACAAGCAGAAGAACGGCATCAAGGTGAACTTCA
AGATCCGCCACAACATCGAGGACGGCAGCGTGCAGCTCGCCGACCACTACCAGCAGAACACCCCCATCGG
CGACGGCCCCGTGCTGCTGCCCGACAACCACTACCTGAGCACCCAGTCCGCCCTGAGCAAAGACCCCAAC
GAGAAGCGCGATCACATGGTCCTGCTGGAGTTCGTGACCGCCGCCGGGATCACTCTCGGCATGGACGAGC
TGTACAAGAAGCTTAGCCATGGCTTCCCGCCGGAGGTGGAGGAGCAGGATGATGGCACGCTGCCCATGTC
TTGTGCCCAGGAGAGCGGGATGGACCGTCACCCTGCAGCCTGTGCTTCTGCTAGGATCAATGTGTAGCTC
GACGCCGCCACCATGGAGGTTACCCCCCTCTCCCTCCCCCCCCCCTAACGTTACTGGCCGAAGCCGCTTG
GAATAAGGCCGGTGTGCGTTTGTCTATATGTTATTTTCCACCATATTGCCGTCTTTTGGCAATGTGAGGG
CCCGGAAACCTGGCCCTGTCTTCTTGACGAGCATTCCTAGGGGTCTTTCCCCTCTCGCCAAAGGAATGCA
AGGTCTGTTGAATGTCGTGAAGGAAGCAGTTCCTCTGGAAGCTTCTTGAAGACAAACAACGTCTGTAGCG
ACCCTTTGCAGGCAGCGGAACCCCCCACCTGGCGACAGGTGCCTCTGCGGCCAAAAGCCACGTGTATAAG
ATACACCTGCAAAGGCGGCACAACCCCAGTGCCACGTTGTGAGTTGGATAGTTGTGGAAAGAGTCAAATG
GCTCTCCTCAAGCGTATTCAACAAGGGGCTGAAGGATGCCCAGAAGGTACCCCATTGTATGGGATCTGAT
CTGGGGCCTCGGTGCACATGCTTTACATGTGTTTAGTCGAGGTTAAAAAACGTCTAGGCCCCCCGAACCA
CGGGGACGTGGTTTTCCTTTGAAAAACACGATGATAATGGCCACAACCATGGGTGGCAAGTGGTCAAAAA
GTAGTGTGATTGGATGGCCTGCTGTAAGGGAAAGAATGAGACGAGCTGAGCCAGCAGCAGATGGGGTGGG
AGCAGTATCTCGAGACCTAGAAAAACATGGAGCAATCACAAGTAGCAATACAGCAGCTACCAATGCTGAT
TGTGCCTGGCTAGAAGCACAAGAGGAGGAGGAGGTGGGTTTTCCAGTCACACCTCAGGTACCTTTAAGAC
CAATGACTTACAAGGCAGCTGTAGATCTTAGCCACTTTTTAAAAGAAAAGGGGGGACTGGAAGGGCTAAT
TCACTCCCAACGAAGACAAGATATCCTTGATCTGTGGATCTACCACACACAAGGCTACTTCCCTGATTGG
CAGAACTACACACCAGGGCCAGGGATCAGATATCCACTGACCTTTGGATGGTGCTACAAGCTAGTACCAG
TTGAGCAAGAGAAGGTAGAAGAAGCCAATGAAGGAGAGAACACCCGCTTGTTACACCCTGTGAGCCTGCA
TGGGATGGATGACCCGGAGAGAGAAGTATTAGAGTGGAGGTTTGACAGCCGCCTAGCATTTCATCACATG
GCCCGAGAGCTGCATCCGGAGTACTTCAAGAACTGCTGACATCGAGCTTGCTACAAGGGACTTTCCGCTG
GGGACTTTCCAGGGAGGCGTGGCCTGGGCGGGACTGGGGAGTGGCGAGCCCTCAGATGCTGCATATAAGC
AGCTGCTTTTTGCTTGTACTGGGTCTCTCTGGTTAGACCAGATCTGAGCCTGGGAGCTCTCTGGCTAACT
AGGGAACCCACTGCTTAAGCCTCAATAAAGCTTGCCTTGAGTGCTTCAAGTAGTGTGTGCCCGTCTGTTG
TGTGACTCTGGTAACTAGAGATCCCTCAGACCCTTTTAGTCAGTGTGGAAAATCTCTAGCAGTAGTAGTT
CATGTCATCTTATTATTCAGTATTTATAACTTGCAAAGAAATGAATATCAGAGAGTGAGAGGCCTTGACA
TTATAATAGATTTAGCAGGAATTGAACTAGGAGTGGAGCACACAGGCAAAGCTGCAGAAGTACTTGGAAG
AAGCCACCAGAGATACTCACGATTCTGCACATACCTGGCTAATCCCAGATCCTAAGGATTACATTAAGTT
TACTAACATTTATATAATGATTTATAGTTTAAAGTATAAACTTATCTAATTTACTATTCTGACAGATATT
AATTAATCCTCAAATATCATAAGAGATGATTACTATTATCCCCATTTAACACAAGAGGAAACTGAGAGGG
AAAGATGTTGAAGTAATTTTCCCACAATTACAGCATCCGTTAGTTACGACTCTATGATCTTCTGACACAA
ATTCCATTTACTCCTCACCCTATGACTCAGTCGAATATATCAAAGTTATGGACATTATGCTAAGTAACAA
ATTACCCTTTTATATAGTAAATACTGAGTAGATTGAGAGAAGAAATTGTTTGCAAACCTGAATAGCTTCA
AGAAGAAGAGAAGTGAGGATAAGAATAACAGTTGTCATTTAACAAGTTTTAACAAGTAACTTGGTTAGAA
AGGGATTCAAATGCATAAAGCAAGGGATAAATTTTTCTGGCAACAAGACTATACAATATAACCTTAAATA
TGACTTCAAATAATTGTTGGAACTTGATAAAACTAATTAAATATTATTGAAGATTATCAATATTATAAAT
GTAATTTACTTTTAAAAAGGGAACATAGAAATGTGTATCATTAGAGTAGAAAACAATCCTTATTATCACA
ATTTGTCAAAACAAGTTTGTTATTAACACAAGTAGAATACTGCATTCAATTAAGTTGACTGCAGATTTTG
TGTTTTGTTAAAATTAGAAAGAGATAACAACAATTTGAATTATTGAAAGTAACATGTAAATAGTTCTACA
TACGTTCTTTTGACATCTTGTTCAATCATTGATCGAAGTTCTTTATCTTGGAAGAATTTGTTCCAAAGAC
TCTGAAATAAGGAAAACAATCTATTATATAGTCTCACACCTTTGTTTTACTTTTAGTGATTTCAATTTAA
TAATGTAAATGGTTAAAATTTATTCTTCTCTGAGATCATTTCACATTGCAGATAGAAAACCTGAGACTGG
GGTAATTTTTATTAAAATCTAATTTAATCTCAGAAACACATCTTTATTCTAACATCAATTTTTCCAGTTT
GATATTATCATATAAAGTCAGCCTTCCTCATCTGCAGGTTCCACAACAAAAATCCAACCAACTGTGGATC
AAAAATATTGGGAAAAAATTAAAAATAGCAATACAACAATAAAAAAATACAAATCAGAAAAACAGCACAG
TATAACAACTTTATTTAGCATTTACAATCTATTAGGTATTATAAGTAATCTAGAATTAATTCCGTGTATT
CTATAGTGTCACCTAAATCGTATGTGTATGATACATAAGGTTATGTATTAATTGTAGCCGCGTTCTAACG
ACAATATGTACAAGCCTAATTGTGTAGCATCTGGCTTACTGAAGCAGACCCTATCATCTCTCTCGTAAAC
TGCCGTCAGAGTCGGTTTGGTTGGACGAACCTTCTGAGTTTCTGGTAACGCCGTCCCGCACCCGGAAATG
GTCAGCGAACCAATCAGCAGGGTCATCGCTAGCCAGATCCTCTACGCCGGACGCATCGTGGCCGGCATCA
CCGGCGCCACAGGTGCGGTTGCTGGCGCCTATATCGCCGACATCACCGATGGGGAAGATCGGGCTCGCCA
CTTCGGGCTCATGAGCGCTTGTTTCGGCGTGGGTATGGTGGCAGGCCCCGTGGCCGGGGGACTGTTGGGC
GCCATCTCCTTGCATGCACCATTCCTTGCGGCGGCGGTGCTCAACGGCCTCAACCTACTACTGGGCTGCT
TCCTAATGCAGGAGTCGCATAAGGGAGAGCGTCGAATGGTGCACTCTCAGTACAATCTGCTCTGATGCCG
CATAGTTAAGCCAGCCCCGACACCCGCCAACACCCGCTGACGCGCCCTGACGGGCTTGTCTGCTCCCGGC
ATCCGCTTACAGACAAGCTGTGACCGTCTCCGGGAGCTGCATGTGTCAGAGGTTTTCACCGTCATCACCG
AAACGCGCGAGACGAAAGGGCCTCGTGATACGCCTATTTTTATAGGTTAATGTCATGATAATAATGGTTT
CTTAGACGTCAGGTGGCACTTTTCGGGGAAATGTGCGCGGAACCCCTATTTGTTTATTTTTCTAAATACA
TTCAAATATGTATCCGCTCATGAGACAATAACCCTGATAAATGCTTCAATAATATTGAAAAAGGAAGAGT
ATGAGTATTCAACATTTCCGTGTCGCCCTTATTCCCTTTTTTGCGGCATTTTGCCTTCCTGTTTTTGCTC
ACCCAGAAACGCTGGTGAAAGTAAAAGATGCTGAAGATCAGTTGGGTGCACGAGTGGGTTACATCGAACT
GGATCTCAACAGCGGTAAGATCCTTGAGAGTTTTCGCCCCGAAGAACGTTTTCCAATGATGAGCACTTTT
AAAGTTCTGCTATGTGGCGCGGTATTATCCCGTATTGACGCCGGGCAAGAGCAACTCGGTCGCCGCATAC
ACTATTCTCAGAATGACTTGGTTGAGTACTCACCAGTCACAGAAAAGCATCTTACGGATGGCATGACAGT
AAGAGAATTATGCAGTGCTGCCATAACCATGAGTGATAACACTGCGGCCAACTTACTTCTGACAACGATC
GGAGGACCGAAGGAGCTAACCGCTTTTTTGCACAACATGGGGGATCATGTAACTCGCCTTGATCGTTGGG
AACCGGAGCTGAATGAAGCCATACCAAACGACGAGCGTGACACCACGATGCCTGTAGCAATGGCAACAAC
GTTGCGCAAACTATTAACTGGCGAACTACTTACTCTAGCTTCCCGGCAACAATTAATAGACTGGATGGAG
GCGGATAAAGTTGCAGGACCACTTCTGCGCTCGGCCCTTCCGGCTGGCTGGTTTATTGCTGATAAATCTG
GAGCCGGTGAGCGTGGGTCTCGCGGTATCATTGCAGCACTGGGGCCAGATGGTAAGCCCTCCCGTATCGT
AGTTATCTACACGACGGGGAGTCAGGCAACTATGGATGAACGAAATAGACAGATCGCTGAGATAGGTGCC
TCACTGATTAAGCATTGGTAACTGTCAGACCAAGTTTACTCATATATACTTTAGATTGATTTAAAACTTC
ATTTTTAATTTAAAAGGATCTAGGTGAAGATCCTTTTTGATAATCTCATGACCAAAATCCCTTAACGTGA
GTTTTCGTTCCACTGAGCGTCAGACCCCGTAGAAAAGATCAAAGGATCTTCTTGAGATCCTTTTTTTCTG
CGCGTAATCTGCTGCTTGCAAACAAAAAAACCACCGCTACCAGCGGTGGTTTGTTTGCCGGATCAAGAGC
TACCAACTCTTTTTCCGAAGGTAACTGGCTTCAGCAGAGCGCAGATACCAAATACTGTTCTTCTAGTGTA
GCCGTAGTTAGGCCACCACTTCAAGAACTCTGTAGCACCGCCTACATACCTCGCTCTGCTAATCCTGTTA
CCAGTGGCTGCTGCCAGTGGCGATAAGTCGTGTCTTACCGGGTTGGACTCAAGACGATAGTTACCGGATA
AGGCGCAGCGGTCGGGCTGAACGGGGGGTTCGTGCACACAGCCCAGCTTGGAGCGAACGACCTACACCGA
ACTGAGATACCTACAGCGTGAGCTATGAGAAAGCGCCACGCTTCCCGAAGGGAGAAAGGCGGACAGGTAT
CCGGTAAGCGGCAGGGTCGGAACAGGAGAGCGCACGAGGGAGCTTCCAGGGGGAAACGCCTGGTATCTTT
ATAGTCCTGTCGGGTTTCGCCACCTCTGACTTGAGCGTCGATTTTTGTGATGCTCGTCAGGGGGGCGGAG
CCTATGGAAAAACGCCAGCAACGCGGCCTTTTTACGGTTCCTGGCCTTTTGCTGGCCTTTTGCTCACATG
TTCTTTCCTGCGTTATCCCCTGATTCTGTGGATAACCGTATTACCGCCTTTGAGTGAGCTGATACCGCTC
GCCGCAGCCGAACGACCGAGCGCAGCGAGTCAGTGAGCGAGGAAGCGGAAGAGCGCCCAATACGCAAACC
GCCTCTCCCCGCGCGTTGGCCGATTCATTAATGCAGCTGTGGAATGTGTGTCAGTTAGGGTGTGGAAAGT
CCCCAGGCTCCCCAGCAGGCAGAAGTATGCAAAGCATGCATCTCAATTAGTCAGCAACCAGGTGTGGAAA
GTCCCCAGGCTCCCCAGCAGGCAGAAGTATGCAAAGCATGCATCTCAATTAGTCAGCAACCATAGTCCCG
CCCCTAACTCCGCCCATCCCGCCCCTAACTCCGCCCAGTTCCGCCCATTCTCCGCCCCATGGCTGACTAA
TTTTTTTTATTTATGCAGAGGCCGAGGCCGCCTCGGCCTCTGAGCTATTCCAGAAGTAGTGAGGAGGCTT
TTTTGGAGGCCTAGGCTTTTGCAAAAAGCTTGGACACAAGACAGGCTTGCGAGATATGTTTGAGAATACC
ACTTTATCCCGCGTCAGGGAGAGGCAGTGCGTAAAAAGACGCGGACTCATGTGAAATACTGGTTTTTAGT
GCGCCAGATCTCTATAATCTCGCGCAACCTATTTTCCCCTCGAACACTTTTTAAGCCGTAGATAAACAGG
CTGGGACACTTCACATGAGCGAAAAATACATCGTCACCTGGGACATGTTGCAGATCCATGCACGTAAACT
CGCAAGCCGACTGATGCCTTCTGAACAATGGAAAGGCATTATTGCCGTAAGCCGTGGCGGTCTGTACCGG
GTGCGTTACTGGCGCGTGAACTGGGTATTCGTCATGTCGATACCGTTTGTATTTCCAGCTACGATCACGA
CAACCAGCGCGAGCTTAAAGTGCTGAAACGCGCAGAAGGCGATGGCGAAGGCTTCATCGTTATTGATGAC
CTGGTGGATACCGGTGGTACTGCGGTTGCGATTCGTGAAATGTATCCAAAAGCGCACTTTGTCACCATCT
TCGCAAAACCGGCTGGTCGTCCGCTGGTTGATGACTATGTTGTTGATATCCCGCAAGATACCTGGATTGA
ACAGCCGTGGGATATGGGCGTCGTATTCGTCCCGCCAATCTCCGGTCGCTAATCTTTTCAACGCCTGGCA
CTGCCGGGCGTTGTTCTTTTTAACTTCAGGCGGGTTACAATAGTTTCCAGTAAGTATTCTGGAGGCTGCA
TCCATGACACAGGCAAACCTGAGCGAAACCCTGTTCAAACCCCGCTTTAAACATCCTGAAACCTCGACGC
TAGTCCGCCGCTTTAATCACGGCGCACAACCGCCTGTGCAGTCGGCCCTTGATGGTAAAACCATCCCTCA
CTGGTATCGCATGATTAACCGTCTGATGTGGATCTGGCGCGGCATTGACCCACGCGAAATCCTCGACGTC
CAGGCACGTATTGTGATGAGCGATGCCGAACGTACCGACGATGATTTATACGATACGGTGATTGGCTACC
GTGGCGGCAACTGGATTTATGAGTGGGCCCCGGATCTTTGTGAAGGAACCTTACTTCTGTGGTGTGACAT
AATTGGACAAACTACCTACAGAGATTTAAAGCTCTAAGGTAAATATAAAATTTTTAAGTGTATAATGTGT
TAAACTACTGATTCTAATTGTTTGTGTATTTTAGATTCCAACCTATGGAACTGATGAATGGGAGCAGTGG
TGGAATGCCTTTAATGAGGAAAACCTGTTTTGCTCAGAAGAAATGCCATCTAGTGATGATGAGGCTACTG
CTGACTCTCAACATTCTACTCCTCCAAAAAAGAAGAGAAAGGTAGAAGACCCCAAGGACTTTCCTTCAGA
ATTGCTAAGTTTTTTGAGTCATGCTGTGTTTAGTAATAGAACTCTTGCTTGCTTTGCTATTTACACCACA
AAGGAAAAAGCTGCACTGCTATACAAGAAAATTATGGAAAAATATTCTGTAACCTTTATAAGTAGGCATA
ACAGTTATAATCATAACATACTGTTTTTTCTTACTCCACACAGGCATAGAGTGTCTGCTATTAATAACTA
TGCTCAAAAATTGTGTACCTTTAGCTTTTTAATTTGTAAAGGGGTTAATAAGGAATATTTGATGTATAGT
GCCTTGACTAGAGATCATAATCAGCCATACCACATTTGTAGAGGTTTTACTTGCTTTAAAAAACCTCCCA
CACCTCCCCCTGAACCTGAAACATAAAATGAATGCAATTGTTGTTGTTAACTTGTTTATTGCAGCTTATA
ATGGTTACAAATAAAGCAATAGCATCACAAATTTCACAAATAAAGCATTTTTTTCACTGCATTCTAGTTG
TGGTTTGTCCAAACTCATCAATGTATCTTATCATGTCTGGATCAACTGGATAACTCAAGCTAACCAAAAT
CATCCCAAACTTCCCACCCCATACCCTATTACCACTGCCAATTACCTGTGGTTTCATTTACTCTAAACCT
GTGATTCCTCTGAATTATTTTCATTTTAAAGAAATTGTATTTGTTAAATATGTACTACAAACTTAGTAGT
